Addgene plasmid #190381: JAB2512
Purpose: Plasmids encode parts for syntetic genetic circuit construction in eudicot plants (proUBQ10::PIP2A-mCherry-NOSt_6XBetIO-min35S::GFPint-ADHt)
Depositing lab: Jennifer Brophy & Jose Dinneny. Depositing organization: Stanford University. Publication: Synthetic genetic circuits as a means of reprogramming plant roots. Brophy JAN, Magallon KJ, Duan L, Zhong V, Ramachandran P, Kniazev K, Dinneny JR. Science. 2022 Aug 12;377(6607):747-751. doi: 10.1126/science.abo4326. Epub 2022 Aug 11. PubMed 35951698.
Backbone
  Vector backbone: JAB2120
  Vector type: Plant Expression
Growth in bacteria
  Bacterial resistance: Spectinomycin, 50 μg/mL
  Growth temperature: 37°C
  Growth strain: DH5alpha
  Copy number: High Copy
Gene/Insert
  Gene/Insert name: proUBQ10::PIP2A-mCherry-NOSt_6XBetIO-min35S::GFPint-ADHt
  Species: Synthetic
  Cloning method: Restriction Enzyme; 5′ cloning site unknown (unknown if destroyed)
Terms and licenses: Academic/Nonprofit Terms; Industry Terms: Not Available to Industry
Depositor comments: Backbone JAB2120 contains proUBQ10::PIP2A-mCherry-NOSt. Please see the fully annotated sequence linked the "Supplemental Documents" section. Please visit https://www.biorxiv.org/content/10.1101/2022.02.02.478917v1 for bioRxiv preprint.
How to cite: JAB2512 was a gift from Jennifer Brophy & Jose Dinneny (Addgene plasmid # 190381 ; http://n2t.net/addgene:190381 ; RRID:Addgene_190381)
