[The description below was written by a language model from this plasmid's Addgene catalogue record and pLannotate feature annotations shown in this document.]
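Description:
JAB2512 is a plant expression plasmid built on the JAB2120 backbone and offered as a part for assembling synthetic genetic circuits in eudicot plants. It has the layout of a binary T-DNA vector: nopaline-type left and right border repeats flank the plant payload. Outside the borders lie a high-copy ColE1/pUC-type origin for propagation in E. coli, a pSa origin of the kind used in small binary vectors for maintenance in Agrobacterium, and an aadA gene conferring spectinomycin (and streptomycin) resistance. No plant selectable marker is annotated. The feature table comes from a partial NGS sequence record in which the left border is truncated, so it may not capture the whole plasmid.

The T-DNA carries two cassettes. The first, inherited from the backbone, is described in the record as a UBQ10 promoter driving the Arabidopsis aquaporin PIP2A fused to mCherry and ending in the NOS terminator. The UBQ10 promoter itself was not called by the annotation, but there is unannotated space upstream of the PIP2A coding sequence. This constitutive red fusion would be expected to mark transformed cells, and since PIP2A is a membrane water channel it likely outlines them.

The second cassette is the circuit part: six BetI operator sites (named in the record, not annotated) placed upstream of a minimal CaMV 35S promoter, controlling a GFP reading frame interrupted by the potato ST-LS1 IV2 intron and followed, per the insert name, by an ADH terminator. The intron restricts functional GFP production to plant cells that can splice it, avoiding signal from bacteria. Because the minimal promoter has little activity alone, GFP output should depend on a BetI-based synthetic transcription factor supplied from another construct, making this a reporter for testing such regulators. Remnants of a pBluescript-type cloning region (lac promoter and operator, T3 promoter, partial MCS) sit near the right border.
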