Features (pLannotate 1.2.2; 22 found; start..end, strand, type, name):
      1..23      +  misc_feature   LB T-DNA repeat: left border repeat from nopaline C58 T-DNA (truncated)
    679..1539    +  CDS            PIP2-1: PIP21_ARATH - Also known as PIP2A. Experimental evidence at protein level: Swiss-Prot protein existence level 1. Water channel required to facilitate the transport of water across cell membrane. Probably involved in root water uptake. Its function is impaired by Hg(2+). From Arabidopsis thaliana (Mouse-ear cress).
   1546..2255    +  CDS            mCherry (fragment): monomeric derivative of DsRed fluorescent protein (Shaner et al., 2004) mammalian codon-optimized
   2275..2527    +  terminator     NOS terminator: nopaline synthase terminator and poly(A) signal
   2748..2765    +  promoter       35SPPDK promoter (fragment): hybrid promoter consisting of the cauliflower mosaic virus 35S enhancer fused to the maize C4PPDK basal promoter (Yoo et al., 2007)
   2768..2812    +  promoter       minimal CaMV 35S promoter: minimal 35S promoter from cauliflower mosaic virus
   2839..3034    +  CDS            superfolder GFP (fragment): GFP variant that folds robustly even when fused to poorly folded proteins (Pédelacq et al., 2006)
   3036..3224    +  intron         IV2 intron: modified second intron of the potato ST-LS1 gene (Vancanneyt et al., 1990)
   3246..3740    +  CDS            mgfp5 (fragment): GFP with folding enhancement mutations; mgfp5; suitable for expression in plants due to removal of a cryptic intron
   4053..4088    -  misc_feature   MCS (fragment): pBluescript multiple cloning site
   4101..4119    -  promoter       T3 promoter: promoter for bacteriophage T3 RNA polymerase
   4164..4180    -  protein_bind   lac operator: The lac repressor binds to the lac operator to inhibit transcription in E. coli. This inhibition can be relieved by adding lactose or isopropyl-β-D-thiogalactopyranoside (IPTG). lac repressor encoded by lacI
   4188..4218    -  promoter       lac promoter: promoter for the E. coli lac operon
   4233..4254    -  protein_bind   CAP binding site: CAP binding activates transcription in the presence of cAMP. E. coli catabolite activator protein
   4267..4359    -  CDS            lacI (fragment): lac repressor; lacI; The lac repressor binds to the lac operator to inhibit transcription in E. coli. This inhibition can be relieved by adding lactose or isopropyl-β-D-thiogalactopyranoside (IPTG).
   4361..4485    -  rep_origin     RSF ori (fragment): Plasmids containing the RSF 1030 origin of replication can be propagated in E. coli cells that contain additional plasmids with compatible origins.
   4493..4517    +  misc_feature   RB T-DNA repeat: right border repeat from nopaline C58 T-DNA
   4608..5196    -  rep_origin     ori: high-copy-number ColE1/pMB1/pBR322/pUC origin of replication
   5290..6075    -  CDS            aadA: S3AD_SHIFL - Experimental evidence at protein level: Swiss-Prot protein existence level 1. Mediates bacterial resistance to the antibiotics streptomycin and spectinomycin. From Shigella flexneri.
   6136..6285    -  CDS            sat-1 (fragment): STA_ECOLX - Protein inferred from homology: Swiss-Prot protein existence level 3. Involved in resistance to streptothricin, a broad-spectrum antibiotic produced by streptomycetes (PubMed:1850404). Detoxifies streptothricin via acetylation of the beta amino group of the first beta-lysyl moiety of streptothricin (By similarity). From Escherichia coli.
   6427..6525    +  CDS            TRA2_ECOLX (fragment): Protein predicted: Swiss-Prot protein existence level 4. Required for transposition of transposon Tn903. From Escherichia coli.
   6533..6968    +  rep_origin     pSa ori: origin of replication from bacterial plasmid pSa
>Addgene plasmid #190381 | JAB2512 | addgene full sequence | sequence record 393619 | Addgene Partial NGS Result
TGGCAGGATATATTGTGGTGTAACGTTAAGCTTTGGTTGTCGACGAGTCAGTAATAAACGGCGTCAAAGT
GGTTGCAGCCGGCACACACGAGTCGTGTTTATCAACTCAAAGCACAAATACTTTTCCTCAACCTAAAAAT
AAGGCAATTAGCCAAAAACAACTTTGCGTGTAAACAACGCTCAATACACGTGTCATTTTATTATTAGCTA
TTGCTTCACCGCCTTAGCTTTCTCGTGACCTAGTCGTCCTCGTCTTTTCTTCTTCTTCTTCTATAAAACA
ATACCCAAAGAGCTCTTCTTCTTCACAATTCAGATTTCAATTTCTCAAAATCTTAAAAACTTTCTCTCAA
TTCTCTCTACCGTGATCAAGGTAAATTTCTGTGTTCCTTATTCTCTCAAAATCTTCGATTTTGTTTTCGT
TCGATCCCAATTTCGTATATGTTCTTTGGTTTAGATTCTGTTAATCTTAGATCGTAGACGATTTTCTGGG
TTTGATCGTTAGATATCATCTTAATTCTCGATTAGGGTTTCATAGATATCATCCGATTTGTTCAAATAAT
TTGAGTTTTGTCGAATAATTACTCTTCGATTTGTGATTTCTATCTAGATCTGGTGTTAGTTTCTAGTTTG
TGCGATCGAATTTGTCGATTAATCTGAGTTTTTCTGATTAACAGCACCATGGCAAAGGATGTGGAAGCCG
TTCCCGGAGAAGGATTTCAGACAAGAGACTATCAAGATCCGCCACCAGCTCCGTTTATTGATGGAGCGGA
GCTAAAGAAGTGGTCTTTCTACAGAGCAGTTATCGCAGAGTTCGTAGCCACTCTCCTCTTCTTATACATC
ACCGTTTTGACAGTCATCGGTTACAAGATTCAGTCCGATACTGATGCCGGTGGCGTAGATTGCGGCGGAG
TTGGAATCCTCGGTATCGCTTGGGCCTTTGGTGGTATGATCTTCATCCTCGTCTACTGCACCGCCGGTAT
CTCTGGTGGTCACATTAACCCAGCGGTGACATTTGGGCTATTCTTGGCACGTAAAGTGTCGTTACCTAGG
GCCCTATTGTACATAATCGCTCAGTGTTTGGGTGCGATTTGTGGAGTTGGTTTTGTCAAAGCCTTCCAAA
GCTCTTACTACACCCGTTACGGAGGTGGAGCCAACTCTCTAGCCGATGGCTACAGCACAGGGACCGGTCT
AGCCGCAGAGATCATTGGTACTTTCGTTCTTGTCTACACCGTATTCTCTGCCACTGACCCCAAACGTAGT
GCCAGAGACTCCCACGTTCCGGTGTTGGCGCCACTTCCAATCGGATTTGCCGTGTTCATGGTACATTTGG
CTACCATTCCCATTACCGGAACCGGAATTAACCCGGCAAGGAGTTTCGGAGCTGCCGTAATCTACAACAA
GAGCAAGCCATGGGATGACCACTGGATATTTTGGGTTGGACCATTCATTGGAGCTGCGATAGCTGCATTC
TACCACCAATTCGTTCTAAGAGCTTCAGGTTCTAAGTCTCTTGGATCATTCAGAAGTGCTGCCAACGTCG
GATCCATGGTGAGCAAGGGCGAGGAGGATAACATGGCCATCATCAAGGAGTTCATGCGCTTCAAGGTGCA
CATGGAGGGCTCCGTGAACGGCCACGAGTTCGAGATCGAGGGCGAGGGCGAGGGCCGCCCCTACGAGGGC
ACCCAGACCGCCAAGCTGAAGGTGACCAAGGGTGGCCCCCTGCCCTTCGCCTGGGACATCCTGTCCCCTC
AGTTCATGTACGGCTCCAAGGCCTACGTGAAGCACCCCGCCGACATCCCCGACTACTTGAAGCTGTCCTT
CCCCGAGGGCTTCAAGTGGGAGCGCGTGATGAACTTCGAGGACGGCGGCGTGGTGACCGTGACCCAGGAC
TCCTCCCTGCAGGACGGCGAGTTCATCTACAAGGTGAAGCTGCGCGGCACCAACTTCCCCTCCGACGGCC
CCGTAATGCAGAATAAGACCATGGGCTGGGAGGCCTCCTCCGAGCGGATGTACCCCGAGGACGGCGCCCT
GAAGGGCGAGATCAAGCAGAGGCTGAAGCTGAAGGACGGCGGCCACTACGACGCTGAGGTCAAGACCACC
TACAAGGCCAAGAAGCCCGTGCAGCTGCCCGGCGCCTACAACGTCAACATCAAGTTGGACATCACCTCCC
ACAACGAGGACTACACCATCGTGGAACAGTACGAACGCGCCGAGGGCCGCCACTCCACCGGCGGCATGGA
GGAGCTGTACAAGTAAAGCGGCCGCCCGGCTGCAGATCGTTCAAACATTTGGCAATAAAGTTTCTTAAGA
TTGAATCCTGTTGCCGGTCTTGCGATGATTATCATATAATTTCTGTTGAATTACGTTAAGCATGTAATAA
TTAACATGTAATGCATGACGTTATTTATGAGATGGGTTTTTATGATTAGAGTCCCGCAATTATACATTTA
ATACGCGATAGAAAACAAAATATAGCGCGCAAACTAGGATAAATTATCGCGCGCGGTGTCATCTATGTTA
CTAGATCGGGGCGCGCCCTCGAGGAAGACGTAATGATAGAAAAGTTGGCTGCGGCCGCGAAATTGATTGG
ACGTTCAATATAAACATTGATTGGACGTTCAATATAATAATTGATTGGACGTTCAATATAAGAATTGATT
GGACGTTCAATATAATAATTGATTGGACGTTCAATATAAGCATTGATTGGACGTTCAATATAACGGGTCT
AAGCTAGCTAGGCCACCCACAATCCCACTATCCTTTCGCAAGACCCTTCCTCTATATAAGGAAGTTCATT
TCATTTGGAGAGAACACGGGGGACTCTAGACACCATGGTGAGTAAAGGAGAAGAACTTTTCACTGGAGTT
GTCCCAATTCTTGTTGAATTAGATGGTGATGTTAATGGGCACAAATTTTCTGTCAGTGGAGAGGGTGAAG
GTGATGCAACATACGGAAAACTTACCCTTAAATTTATTTGCACTACTGGAAAACTACCTGTTCCATGGCC
AACCCTGGTCACCACCCTGACCTACGTAAGTTTCTGCTTCTACCTTTGATATATATATAATAATTATCAT
TAATTAGTAGTAATATAATATTTCAAATATTTTTTTCAAAATAAAAGAATGTAGTATATAGCAATTGCTT
TTCTGTAGTTTATAAGTGTGTATATTTTAATTTATAACTTTTCTAATATATGACCAAAATTTGTTGATGT
GCAGGGCGTGCAGTGCTTCTCCCGTTACCCTGATCATATGAAGCGGCACGACTTCTTCAAGAGCGCCATG
CCTGAGGGATACGTGCAGGAGAGGACCATCTTCTTCAAGGACGACGGGAACTACAAGACACGTGCTGAAG
TCAAGTTTGAGGGTGACACCCTCGTCAACAGGATCGAGCTTAAGGGAATCGATTTCAAGGAGGACGGAAA
CATCCTCGGCCACAAGTTGGAATACAACTACAACTCCCACAACGTATACATCATGGCCGACAAGCAAAAG
AACGGCATCAAAGCCAACTTCAAGACCCGCCACAACATCGAGGACGGCGGCGTGCAACTCGCTGATCATT
ATCAACAAAATACTCCAATTGGCGATGGCCCTGTCCTTTTACCAGACAACCATTACCTGTCCACACAATC
TGCCCTTTCGAAAGATCCCAACGAAAAGAGAGATCACATGGTCCTTCTTGAGTTTGTAACAGCTGCTGGG
ATTACACATGGCATGGATGAACTATACAAACCTAAGAAAAAGCGTAAGGTCGAGGACCCTTAATGTCAAG
CCATTCTCTCGCAGATGATGTTCACTTTGTGTTTTACTTCCTTTATGCATTCACAGCAATAAAAGAAAGA
AATCTCCATCGCTTTTGGTTTTCTTCTCTGTCTTAAGTTAGTCGTTTTCGTGTCTAATCTATTACTTATC
ATTGTAATAGACTCTTCTTCTATTGAGATTTGAATATAAACTAAAACACATTCCATTTTACTGTGTTCTC
AACATTCAGAATGCAAACGGACTAACCGTAGTGACTCGGCTTGAGTCTTCGGGCTAGAGCGGACTAGTTC
TAGAGCGGCCGCCACCGCGGTGGAGCTCCAGCTTTTGTTCCCTTTAGTGAGGGTTAATTGCGCGCTTGGC
GTAATCATGGTCATAGCTGTTTCCTGTGTGAAATTGTTATCCGCTCACAATTCCACACAACATACGAGCC
GGAAGCATAAAGTGTAAAGCCTGGGGTGCCTAATGAGTGAGCTAACTCACATTAATTGCGTTGCGCTCAC
TGCCCGCTTTCCAGTCGGGAAACCTGTCGTGCCAGCTGCATTAATGAATCGGCCAACGCGCGGGGAGAGG
CGGTTTGCGTATTGGGCGCTCTTCCGCTTCCTCGCTCACTGACTCGCTGCGCTCGGTCGTTCGGCTGCGG
CGAGCGGTATCAGCTCACTCAAAGGCGGTAATACGGTTATCCACAGAATCAGGGGATAACGCAGGAAAGA
ACATGAAGGCCTTGACAGGATATATTGGCGGGTAAACTAAGTCGCTGTATGTGTTTGTTTGAGATCTCAT
GTGAGCAAAAGGCCAGCAAAAGGCCAGGAACCGTAAAAAGGCCGCGTTGCTGGCGTTTTTCCATAGGCTC
CGCCCCCCTGACGAGCATCACAAAAATCGACGCTCAAGTCAGAGGTGGCGAAACCCGACAGGACTATAAA
GATACCAGGCGTTTCCCCCTGGAAGCTCCCTCGTGCGCTCTCCTGTTCCGACCCTGCCGCTTACCGGATA
CCTGTCCGCCTTTCTCCCTTCGGGAAGCGTGGCGCTTTCTCATAGCTCACGCTGTAGGTATCTCAGTTCG
GTGTAGGTCGTTCGCTCCAAGCTGGGCTGTGTGCACGAACCCCCCGTTCAGCCCGACCGCTGCGCCTTAT
CCGGTAACTATCGTCTTGAGTCCAACCCGGTAAGACACGACTTATCGCCACTGGCAGCAGCCACTGGTAA
CAGGATTAGCAGAGCGAGGTATGTAGGCGGTGCTACAGAGTTCTTGAAGTGGTGGCCTAACTACGGCTAC
ACTAGAAGAACAGTATTTGGTATCTGTGCTCTGCTGAAGCCAGTTACCTTCGGAAGAAGAGTTGGTAGCT
CTTGATCCGGCAAACAAACCACCGCTGGTAGCGGTGGTTTTTTTGTTTGCAAGCAGCAGATTACGCGCAG
AAAAAAAGGATCTCAAGAAGATCCTTTGATCTTTTCTACGGGGTCTGACGCTCAGTGGAACGAAAACTCA
CGTTAAGGGATTTTGGTCATGAATTCTTGTTAGACATTATTTGCCGACTACCTTGGTGATCTCGCCTTTC
ACGTAGTGAACAAATTCTTCCAACTGATCTGCGCGCGAGGCCAAGCGATCTTCTTGTCCAAGATAAGCCT
GCCTAGCTTCAAGTATGACGGGCTGATACTGGGCCGGCAGGCGCTCCATTGCCCAGTCGGCAGCGACATC
CTTCGGCGCGATTTTGCCGGTTACTGCGCTGTACCAAATGCGGGACAACGTAAGCACTACATTTCGCTCA
TCGCCAGCCCAGTCGGGCGGCGAGTTCCATAGCGTTAAGGTTTCATTTAGCGCCTCAAATAGATCCTGTT
CAGGAACCGGATCAAAGAGTTCCTCCGCCGCTGGACCTACCAAGGCAACGCTATGTTCTCTTGCTTTTGT
CAGCAAGATAGCCAGATCAATGTCGATCGTGGCTGGCTCGAAGATACCTGCAAGAATGTCATTGCGCTGC
CATTCTCCAAATTGCAGTTCGCGCTTAGCTGGATAACGCCACGGAATGATGTCGTCGTGCACAACAATGG
TGACTTCTACAGCGCGGAGAATCTCGCTCTCTCCAGGGGAAGCCGAAGTTTCCAAAAGGTCGTTGATCAA
AGCTCGCCGCGTTGTTTCATCAAGCCTTACGGTCACCGTAACCAGCAAATCAATATCACTGTGTGGCTTC
AGGCCGCCATCCACTGCGGAGCCGTACAAATGTACGGCCAGCAACGTCGGTTCGAGATGGCGCTCGATGA
CGCCAACTACCTCTGATAGTTGAGTCGATACTTCGGCGATCACCGCTTCCCTCATGATGTTTAACTCCTG
AATTAAGCCGCGCCGCGAAGCGGTGTCGGCTTGAATGAATTGTTAGGCGTCATCCTGTGCTCCCGAGAAC
CAGTACCAGTACATCGCTGTTTCGTTCGAGACTTGAGGTCTAGTTTTATACGTGAACAGGTCAATGCCGC
CGAGAGTAAAGCCACATTTTGCGTACAAATTGCAGGCAGGTACATTGTTCGTTTGTGCCATGATGATATA
TTTTTATCTTGTGCAATGTAACATCAGAGATTTTGAGACACAACGTGGCTTTGTTGAATAAATCGAACTT
TTGCTGAGTTGAAGGATCAGATCACGCATCTTCCCGACAACGCAGACCGTTCCGTGGCAAAGCAAAAGTT
CAAAATCACCAACTGGTCCACCTACAACAAAGCTCTCATCAACCGTGGCTCCCTCACTTTCTGGCTGGAT
GATGGGGCGATTCAGGAGATCCCCATCCAACAGCCCGCCGTCGAGCGGGCTTTTTTATCCCCGGAAGCCT
GTGGATAGAGGGTAGTTATCCACGTGAAACCGCTAATGCCCCGCAAAGCCTTGATTCACGGGGCTTTCCG
GCCCGCTCCAAAAACTATCCACGTGAAATCGCTAATCAGGGTACGTGAAATCGCTAATCGGAGTACGTGA
AATCGCTAATAAGGTCACGTGAAATCGCTAATCAAAAAGGCACGTGAGAACGCTAATAGCCCTTTCAGAT
CAACAGCTTGCAAACACCCCTCGCTCCGGCAAGTAGTTACAGCAAGTAGTATGTTCAATTAGCTTTTCAA
TTATGAATATATATATCAATTATTGGTCGCCCTTGGCTTGTGGACAATGCGCTACGCGCACCGGCTCCGC
CCGTGGACAACCGCAAGCGGTTGCCCACCGTCGAGCGCCTTTGCCCACAACCCGGCGGCCGGCCGCAACA
GATCGTTTTATAAATTTTTTTTTTTGAAAAAGAAAAAGCCCGAAAGGCGGCAACCTCTCGGGCTTCTGGA
TTTCCGATCCCCGGAATTAGACTCT
